>Addgene plasmid #14595 | pCMV Lex VP16 (F442A) HA (P#1710) | addgene partial sequence | sequence record 21184 | 14595 with BGH-rev
ATTAGGTGAACTATAGAATAGGGCCCGTATGGAAACTTCAAATGTTCAGTCGACGGGTCCCCAAACTCAC
CCTGAAGTTCTCAGGATCCACTACCCACCGNTACTCGTCAATTCCAAGGGCATCGGTAAACATCTGCTCA
AACTCGAAGTCGGCCATATCCAGAGCGCCGTAGGGGGCGGAGTCGTGGGGGGTAAATCCCGGACCCGGGG
AATCCCCGTCCCCCAACATGTCCAGATCGGCATCGTCTAGCGCGTCGGCATGCGCCATCGCCACGTCCTC
GCCGTCTAAGTGGAGCTCGTCCCCCAGGCTGACATCGGTCGGGGGGGCTCTAGATCCTCCCAGGCTGGCA
TAGTCAGGCACGTCATAAGGATAGCTAGACAGCCAGTCGCCGTTGCGAATAACCCCAACCGCCAGACCTT
CAATGGTGAAGCTCTGCTGACGAAGGTCAACGACAATTGGTTTAAACTCGCTATTTTCTGGCAACAGTTC
GACTTTATTGCCCTGTTTTTTCAGGCGCTTAACGGTAACTTCGTCATCAATACGTGCGACAACGACCTGA
CCGTTACGTACATCCTGAGTTTTATGCACTGCCAGCAAGTCACCATCCATAATGCCGATATCTTTCATCG
ACATCNGGCTGACGCGCAGCAGGAAATCAGCATTCGGCTTTGAATAAGGAAGGATGGACCTGATAATGAC
CTTCAATATGCTGTTGCGCCCAGAAGTGGTTCACCGGCAGCCACACGACCTACCAGCGGCAACCCTTCTT
CCTCTTCCTGCAACAGACGANTCCCGCGTGATGCGC
