[The description below was written by a language model from this plasmid's Addgene catalogue record.]
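Description:
pCMV Lex VP16 (F442A) HA is a mammalian expression plasmid built on an Invitrogen pcDNA backbone of about 5.6 kb. It is maintained in E. coli as a high-copy plasmid under ampicillin selection. The plasmid name indicates that expression is driven by the CMV immediate-early promoter, as is usual for pcDNA vectors, although no feature table is available to confirm this or other backbone elements such as a polyadenylation signal or a mammalian selection marker. The use of a T7 primer for 5′ sequencing suggests a T7 promoter site lies upstream of the cloning region.

The insert, recorded as 837 bp and cloned between HindIII and ApaI sites that both remain intact, encodes the E. coli LexA protein fused at its C-terminal side to the VP16 activation domain and an HA epitope tag. LexA supplies a heterologous DNA-binding function, so the chimera can be tethered to reporter genes carrying LexA operator sites, while VP16 normally acts as a potent transcriptional activator. Here the VP16 portion carries the F442A substitution, replacing phenylalanine with alanine at a position previously shown to affect VP16 transcriptional activity. The HA tag allows detection or immunoprecipitation of the fusion protein.

The construct most plausibly serves as an activation-impaired comparison to a wild-type LexA–VP16 fusion in tethering and reporter assays. The associated study examined how the VP16 activation domain and ubiquitin bind P-TEFb to promote transcriptional elongation of target genes.
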