Addgene plasmid #14595: pCMV Lex VP16 (F442A) HA (P#1710)
Depositing lab: Matija Peterlin. Depositing organization: University of California, San Francisco (UCSF). Publication: VP16 and ubiquitin; binding of P-TEFb via its activation domain and ubiquitin facilitates elongation of transcription of target genes. Kurosu T, Peterlin BM. Curr Biol. 2004 Jun 22. 14(12):1112-6. 10.1016/j.cub.2004.06.020 PubMed 15203006.
Backbone
  Vector backbone: pcDNA
  Backbone manufacturer: Invitrogen
  Backbone size w/o insert (bp): 5600
  Vector type: Mammalian Expression
Growth in bacteria
  Bacterial resistance: Ampicillin, 100 μg/mL
  Growth temperature: 37°C
  Growth strain: DH5alpha
  Copy number: High Copy
Gene/Insert
  Gene/Insert name: LexA (alt name: Lex)
  Species: E. coli
  Insert size (bp): 837
  Mutation: The VP16 sequence contains an F442A mutation. The substitution of alanine for phenylanine at position 442 has previously been shown to affect the transcriptional activity of VP16.
  Tag / fusion protein: HA (C terminal on insert); VP16 (F442A) (C terminal on insert)
  Cloning method: Restriction Enzyme; 5′ cloning site HindIII (not destroyed); 3′ cloning site ApaI (not destroyed)
  Sequencing primers: 5′ T7
Terms and licenses: Academic/Nonprofit Terms; Industry Terms: Not Available to Industry
How to cite: pCMV Lex VP16 (F442A) HA (P#1710) was a gift from Matija Peterlin (Addgene plasmid # 14595 ; http://n2t.net/addgene:14595 ; RRID:Addgene_14595)
